Addgene plasmid #211663: pCF821-sgCIDE-3_U6-sgRNA-EF1a-mNeonGreen
Purpose: U6-sgRNA-EF1a-mNeonGreen
Depositing lab: Christof Fellmann. Depositing organization: J. David Gladstone Institutes. Publication: Targeting the non-coding genome and temozolomide signature enables CRISPR-mediated glioma oncolysis. Tan IL, Perez AR, Lew RJ, Sun X, Baldwin A, Zhu YK, Shah MM, Berger MS, Doudna JA, Fellmann C. Cell Rep. 2023 Nov 28;42(11):113339. doi: 10.1016/j.celrep.2023.113339. Epub 2023 Nov 2. PubMed 37917583.
Backbone
  Vector backbone: pCF821
  Vector type: Mammalian Expression, Lentiviral, CRISPR
Growth in bacteria
  Bacterial resistance: Ampicillin, 100 μg/mL
  Growth temperature: 37°C
  Growth strain: NEB Stable
  Copy number: Unknown
Gene/Insert
  Gene/Insert name: SpyCas9 and sgCIDE-3 guide RNA vector
  gRNA/shRNA sequence: GCCTGTAATCCCAGCACTTT
Terms and licenses: Academic/Nonprofit Terms; Industry Terms: Not Available to Industry
How to cite: pCF821-sgCIDE-3_U6-sgRNA-EF1a-mNeonGreen was a gift from Christof Fellmann (Addgene plasmid # 211663 ; http://n2t.net/addgene:211663 ; RRID:Addgene_211663)
