[The description below was written by a language model from this plasmid's Addgene catalogue record and pLannotate feature annotations shown in this document.]
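Description:
pCF821-sgCIDE-3_U6-sgRNA-EF1a-mNeonGreen is a third-generation-style, self-inactivating HIV-1 lentiviral transfer plasmid for delivering a CRISPR guide RNA to mammalian cells together with a green fluorescent marker. It is built on the pCF821 backbone and is maintained in E. coli through a high-copy ColE1/pUC-type origin and an ampicillin resistance gene (β-lactamase with its own promoter). The viral genome is transcribed in packaging cells from a CMV enhancer/promoter fused to a truncated 5' LTR. It carries the Ψ packaging signal with a partial gag region, the Rev response element for Rev-dependent nuclear export, and a cPPT/CTS. It ends in a ΔU3 3' LTR, which inactivates LTR promoter activity after integration, followed by a bovine growth hormone polyadenylation signal.

Between the LTRs sit two expression units. A human U6 RNA polymerase III promoter drives a single guide RNA made of the sgCIDE-3 spacer joined to a Streptococcus pyogenes Cas9 tracrRNA-derived scaffold. Downstream, an EF-1α promoter with intron A sequences drives mNeonGreen, a bright monomeric green/yellow fluorescent protein, and a WPRE enhances transcript expression. The fluorescence allows transduced or transfected cells to be identified, tracked or sorted.

The catalogue's insert name mentions SpyCas9, but the feature table shows no Cas9 coding sequence and the 8.1 kb construct has no room for one, so Cas9 presumably has to be supplied separately. Several short annotated fragments (hGH poly(A), small t antigen, lacI, SV40 promoter) are probably incidental sequence matches rather than functional parts. The associated publication concerns CRISPR-mediated targeting of non-coding genomic sequences for glioma cell killing, but the record does not state the specific genomic target of sgCIDE-3.
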