Features (pLannotate 1.2.2; 26 found; start..end, strand, type, name):
     31..83      -  misc_feature   bom (fragment): basis of mobility region from pBR322
    232..611     +  enhancer       CMV enhancer: human cytomegalovirus immediate early enhancer
    612..811     +  promoter       CMV promoter: human cytomegalovirus (CMV) immediate early promoter
    829..1009    +  LTR            5' LTR (truncated): truncated 5' long terminal repeat (LTR) from HIV-1
   1056..1181    +  misc_feature   HIV-1 Ψ: packaging signal of human immunodeficiency virus type 1
   1165..1528    +  CDS            HIV-1 gag (fragment): gag protein from human immunodeficiency virus 1; gag
   1674..1907    +  misc_feature   RRE: The Rev response element (RRE) of HIV-1 allows for Rev-dependent mRNA export from the nucleus to the cytoplasm.
   2284..2384    +  CDS            Rev (fragment): human immunodeficiency virus 1 (HIV-1) Rev protein; rev; enhances nuclear export of unspliced and incompletely spliced viral mRNAs
   2434..2551    +  misc_feature   cPPT/CTS: central polypurine tract and central termination sequence of HIV-1
   2602..2842    +  promoter       U6 promoter: RNA polymerase III promoter for human U6 snRNA
   2852..2872    -  polyA_signal   hGH poly(A) signal (fragment): human growth hormone polyadenylation signal
   2890..2957    +  misc_RNA       tracrRNA (fragment): trans-activating CRISPR RNA for the Streptococcus pyogenes CRISPR/Cas9 system
   2976..2994    +  CDS            small t antigen (fragment): SV40 (simian virus 40) small t antigen
   3020..3231    +  promoter       EF-1α core promoter: core promoter for human elongation factor EF-1α
   3232..3340    +  intron         EF-1α intron A (fragment): intron upstream of the start codon of human EF-1α
   3966..4169    +  intron         EF-1α intron A: truncated intron upstream of the start codon of human EF-1α
   4202..4909    +  CDS            mNeonGreen: mNeonGreen is a basic (constitutively fluorescent) green/yellow fluorescent protein published in 2013, derived from Branchiostoma lanceolatum. It is reported to be a very rapidly-maturing monomer with moderate acid sensitivity.
   4928..5516    +  misc_feature   WPRE: woodchuck hepatitis virus posttranscriptional regulatory element
   5567..5586    +  misc_feature   cPPT/CTS (fragment): central polypurine tract and central termination sequence of HIV-1
   5588..5821    +  LTR            3' LTR (ΔU3): self-inactivating 3' long terminal repeat (LTR) from HIV-1
   5853..6077    +  polyA_signal   bGH poly(A) signal: bovine growth hormone polyadenylation signal
   6081..6100    +  promoter       SV40 promoter (fragment): SV40 enhancer and early promoter
   6121..6171    -  CDS            lacI (fragment): lac repressor; lacI; The lac repressor binds to the lac operator to inhibit transcription in E. coli. This inhibition can be relieved by adding lactose or isopropyl-β-D-thiogalactopyranoside (IPTG).
   6354..6942    -  rep_origin     ori: high-copy-number ColE1/pMB1/pBR322/pUC origin of replication
   7113..7973    -  CDS            AmpR: β-lactamase; bla; confers resistance to ampicillin, carbenicillin, and related antibiotics
   7974..8078    -  promoter       AmpR promoter: bla
>Addgene plasmid #211663 | pCF821-sgCIDE-3_U6-sgRNA-EF1a-mNeonGreen | addgene full sequence | sequence record 421516 | Addgene NGS Result
GTCGACGGATCGGGAGATCTCCCGATCCCCTATGGTGCACTCTCAGTACAATCTGCTCTGATGCCGCATA
GTTAAGCCAGTATCTGCTCCCTGCTTGTGTGTTGGAGGTCGCTGAGTAGTGCGCGAGCAAAATTTAAGCT
ACAACAAGGCAAGGCTTGACCGACAATTGCATGAAGAATCTGCTTAGGGTTAGGCGTTTTGCGCTGCTTC
GCGATGTACGGGCCAGATATTGACATTGATTATTGACTAGTTATTAATAGTAATCAATTACGGGGTCATT
AGTTCATAGCCCATATATGGAGTTCCGCGTTACATAACTTACGGTAAATGGCCCGCCTGGCTGACCGCCC
AACGACCCCCGCCCATTGACGTCAATAATGACGTATGTTCCCATAGTAACGCCAATAGGGACTTTCCATT
GACGTCAATGGGTGGAGTATTTACGGTAAACTGCCCACTTGGCAGTACATCAAGTGTATCATATGCCAAG
TACGCCCCCTATTGACGTCAATGACGGTAAATGGCCCGCCTGGCATTATGCCCAGTACATGACCTTATGG
GACTTTCCTACTTGGCAGTACATCTACGTATTAGTCATCGCTATTACCATGGTGATGCGGTTTTGGCAGT
ACATCAATGGGCGTGGATAGCGGTTTGACTCACGGGGATTTCCAAGTCTCCACCCCATTGACGTCAATGG
GAGTTTGTTTTGGCACCAAAATCAACGGGACTTTCCAAAATGTCGTAACAACTCCGCCCCATTGACGCAA
ATGGGCGGTAGGCGTGTACGGTGGGAGGTCTATATAAGCAGCGCGTTTTGCCTGTACTGGGTCTCTCTGG
TTAGACCAGATCTGAGCCTGGGAGCTCTCTGGCTAACTAGGGAACCCACTGCTTAAGCCTCAATAAAGCT
TGCCTTGAGTGCTTCAAGTAGTGTGTGCCCGTCTGTTGTGTGACTCTGGTAACTAGAGATCCCTCAGACC
CTTTTAGTCAGTGTGGAAAATCTCTAGCAGTGGCGCCCGAACAGGGACTTGAAAGCGAAAGGGAAACCAG
AGGAGCTCTCTCGACGCAGGACTCGGCTTGCTGAAGCGCGCACGGCAAGAGGCGAGGGGCGGCGACTGGT
GAGTACGCCAAAAATTTTGACTAGCGGAGGCTAGAAGGAGAGAGATGGGTGCGAGAGCGTCAGTATTAAG
CGGGGGAGAATTAGATCGCGATGGGAAAAAATTCGGTTAAGGCCAGGGGGAAAGAAAAAATATAAATTAA
AACATATAGTATGGGCAAGCAGGGAGCTAGAACGATTCGCAGTTAATCCTGGCCTGTTAGAAACATCAGA
AGGCTGTAGACAAATACTGGGACAGCTACAACCATCCCTTCAGACAGGATCAGAAGAACTTAGATCATTA
TATAATACAGTAGCAACCCTCTATTGTGTGCATCAAAGGATAGAGATAAAAGACACCAAGGAAGCTTTAG
ACAAGATAGAGGAAGAGCAAAACAAAAGTAAGACCACCGCACAGCAAGCGGCCGCTGATCTTCAGACCTG
GAGGAGGAGATATGAGGGACAATTGGAGAAGTGAATTATATAAATATAAAGTAGTAAAAATTGAACCATT
AGGAGTAGCACCCACCAAGGCAAAGAGAAGAGTGGTGCAGAGAGAAAAAAGAGCAGTGGGAATAGGAGCT
TTGTTCCTTGGGTTCTTGGGAGCAGCAGGAAGCACTATGGGCGCAGCGTCAATGACGCTGACGGTACAGG
CCAGACAATTATTGTCTGGTATAGTGCAGCAGCAGAACAATTTGCTGAGGGCTATTGAGGCGCAACAGCA
TCTGTTGCAACTCACAGTCTGGGGCATCAAGCAGCTCCAGGCAAGAATCCTGGCTGTGGAAAGATACCTA
AAGGATCAACAGCTCCTGGGGATTTGGGGTTGCTCTGGAAAACTCATTTGCACCACTGCTGTGCCTTGGA
ATGCTAGTTGGAGTAATAAATCTCTGGAACAGATTTGGAATCACACGACCTGGATGGAGTGGGACAGAGA
AATTAACAATTACACAAGCTTAATACACTCCTTAATTGAAGAATCGCAAAACCAGCAAGAAAAGAATGAA
CAAGAATTATTGGAATTAGATAAATGGGCAAGTTTGTGGAATTGGTTTAACATAACAAATTGGCTGTGGT
ATATAAAATTATTCATAATGATAGTAGGAGGCTTGGTAGGTTTAAGAATAGTTTTTGCTGTACTTTCTAT
AGTGAATAGAGTTAGGCAGGGATATTCACCATTATCGTTTCAGACCCACCTCCCAACCCCGAGGGGACCC
GACAGGCCCGAAGGAATAGAAGAAGAAGGTGGAGAGAGAGACAGAGACAGATCCATTCGATTAGTGAACG
GATCGGCACTGCGTGCGCCAATTCTGCAGACAAATGGCAGTATTCATCCACAATTTTAAAAGAAAAGGGG
GGATTGGGGGGTACAGTGCAGGGGAAAGAATAGTAGACATAATAGCAACAGACATACAAACTAAAGAATT
ACAAAAACAAATTACAAAAATTCAAAATTTTCGGGTTTATTACAGGGACAGCAGAGATCCAGTTTGGTTA
ATTAAGGTACCGAGGGCCTATTTCCCATGATTCCTTCATATTTGCATATACGATACAAGGCTGTTAGAGA
GATAATTAGAATTAATTTGACTGTAAACACAAAGATATTAGTACAAAATACGTGACGTAGAAAGTAATAA
TTTCTTGGGTAGTTTGCAGTTTTAAAATTATGTTTTAAAATGGACTATCATATGCTTACCGTAACTTGAA
AGTATTTCGATTTCTTGGCTTTATATATCTTGTGGAAAGGACGAAACACCGGCCTGTAATCCCAGCACTT
TGTTTAAGAGCTATGCTGGAAACAGCATAGCAAGTTTAAATAAGGCTAGTCCGTTATCAACTTGAAAAAG
TGGCACCGAGTCGGTGCTTTTTTTGAATTCGCTAGCTAGGTCTTGAAAGGAGTGGGAATTGGCTCCGGTG
CCCGTCAGTGGGCAGAGCGCACATCGCCCACAGTCCCCGAGAAGTTGGGGGGAGGGGTCGGCAATTGATC
CGGTGCCTAGAGAAGGTGGCGCGGGGTAAACTGGGAAAGTGATGTCGTGTACTGGCTCCGCCTTTTTCCC
GAGGGTGGGGGAGAACCGTATATAAGTGCAGTAGTCGCCGTGAACGTTCTTTTTCGCAACGGGTTTGCCG
CCAGAACACAGGTAAGTGCCGTGTGTGGTTCCCGCGGGCCTGGCCTCTTTACGGGTTATGGCCCTTGCGT
GCCTTGAATTACTTCCACTGGCTGCAGTACGTGATTCTTGATCCCGAGCTTCGGGTTGGAAGTGGGTGGG
AGAGTTCGAGGCCTTGCGCTTAAGGAGCCCCTTCGCCTCGTGCTTGAGTTGAGGCCTGGCCTGGGCGCTG
GGGCCGCCGCGTGCGAATCTGGTGGCACCTTCGCGCCTGTCTCGCTGCTTTCGATAAGTCTCTAGCCATT
TAAAATTTTTGATGACCTGCTGCGACGCTTTTTTTCTGGCAAGATAGTCTTGTAAATGCGGGCCAAGATC
TGCACACTGGTATTTCGGTTTTTGGGGCCGCGGGCGGCGACGGGGCCCGTGCGTCCCAGCGCACATGTTC
GGCGAGGCGGGGCCTGCGAGCGCGGCCACCGAGAATCGGACGGGGGTAGTCTCAAGCTGGCCGGCCTGCT
CTGGTGCCTGGCCTCGCGCCGCCGTGTATCGCCCCGCCCTGGGCGGCAAGGCTGGCCCGGTCGGCACCAG
TTGCGTGAGCGGAAAGATGGCCGCTTCCCGGCCCTGCTGCAGGGAGCTCAAAATGGAGGACGCGGCGCTC
GGGAGAGCGGGCGGGTGAGTCACCCACACAAAGGAAAAGGGCCTTTCCGTCCTCAGCCGTCGCTTCATGT
GACTCCACGGAGTACCGGGCGCCGTCCAGGCACCTCGATTAGTTCTCGAGCTTTTGGAGTACGTCGTCTT
TAGGTTGGGGGGAGGGGTTTTATGCGATGGAGTTTCCCCACACTGAGTGGGTGGAGACTGAAGTTAGGCC
AGCTTGGCACTTGATGTAATTCTCCTTGGAATTTGCCCTTTTTGAGTTTGGATCTTGGTTCATTCTCAAG
CCTCAGACAGTGGTTCAAAGTTTTTTTCTTCCATTTCAGGTGTCGTGAACCGGTTCTAGAGCGCTGCCAC
CATGGTCAGTAAGGGCGAAGAAGATAATATGGCTTCCTTGCCTGCCACACATGAACTCCACATATTCGGG
TCTATCAACGGCGTGGACTTCGACATGGTTGGGCAAGGAACCGGAAATCCCAACGATGGATACGAGGAGC
TGAACCTGAAGTCAACGAAAGGTGATCTTCAATTCTCCCCCTGGATTCTCGTCCCTCACATTGGCTATGG
TTTCCACCAGTACCTCCCGTACCCTGACGGGATGTCTCCATTCCAAGCCGCAATGGTAGATGGGTCAGGC
TACCAAGTTCACAGAACTATGCAGTTTGAAGATGGTGCATCTCTGACAGTAAATTACAGGTATACCTACG
AAGGTTCACACATCAAAGGAGAAGCTCAGGTGAAAGGTACGGGATTCCCAGCAGACGGCCCAGTAATGAC
CAATTCCCTCACGGCTGCCGACTGGTGCAGGAGTAAAAAGACATATCCAAATGACAAGACTATTATCTCT
ACTTTCAAATGGTCTTATACGACAGGCAACGGAAAGAGGTATCGGTCAACCGCGCGCACAACATATACGT
TTGCTAAGCCTATGGCTGCCAATTATCTGAAAAATCAGCCCATGTATGTATTTAGAAAAACCGAACTGAA
GCACTCCAAAACTGAATTGAACTTCAAAGAGTGGCAAAAGGCCTTCACCGATGTCATGGGCATGGATGAA
TTGTATAAGTGAACGCGTTAAGTCGACAATCAACCTCTGGATTACAAAATTTGTGAAAGATTGACTGGTA
TTCTTAACTATGTTGCTCCTTTTACGCTATGTGGATACGCTGCTTTAATGCCTTTGTATCATGCTATTGC
TTCCCGTATGGCTTTCATTTTCTCCTCCTTGTATAAATCCTGGTTGCTGTCTCTTTATGAGGAGTTGTGG
CCCGTTGTCAGGCAACGTGGCGTGGTGTGCACTGTGTTTGCTGACGCAACCCCCACTGGTTGGGGCATTG
CCACCACCTGTCAGCTCCTTTCCGGGACTTTCGCTTTCCCCCTCCCTATTGCCACGGCGGAACTCATCGC
CGCCTGCCTTGCCCGCTGCTGGACAGGGGCTCGGCTGTTGGGCACTGACAATTCCGTGGTGTTGTCGGGG
AAATCATCGTCCTTTCCTTGGCTGCTCGCCTGTGTTGCCACCTGGATTCTGCGCGGGACGTCCTTCTGCT
ACGTCCCTTCGGCCCTCAATCCAGCGGACCTTCCTTCCCGCGGCCTGCTGCCGGCTCTGCGGCCTCTTCC
GCGTCTTCGCCTTCGCCCTCAGACGAGTCGGATCTCCCTTTGGGCCGCCTCCCCGCGTCGACTTTAAGAC
CAATGACTTACAAGGCAGCTGTAGATCTTAGCCACTTTTTAAAAGAAAAGGGGGGACTGGAAGGGCTAAT
TCACTCCCAACGAAGACAAGATCTGCTTTTTGCTTGTACTGGGTCTCTCTGGTTAGACCAGATCTGAGCC
TGGGAGCTCTCTGGCTAACTAGGGAACCCACTGCTTAAGCCTCAATAAAGCTTGCCTTGAGTGCTTCAAG
TAGTGTGTGCCCGTCTGTTGTGTGACTCTGGTAACTAGAGATCCCTCAGACCCTTTTAGTCAGTGTGGAA
AATCTCTAGCAGGGCCCGTTTAAACCCGCTGATCAGCCTCGACTGTGCCTTCTAGTTGCCAGCCATCTGT
TGTTTGCCCCTCCCCCGTGCCTTCCTTGACCCTGGAAGGTGCCACTCCCACTGTCCTTTCCTAATAAAAT
GAGGAAATTGCATCGCATTGTCTGAGTAGGTGTCATTCTATTCTGGGGGGTGGGGTGGGGCAGGACAGCA
AGGGGGAGGATTGGGAAGACAATAGCAGGCATGCTGGGGATGCGGTGGGCTCTATGGCTTCTGAGGCGGA
AAGAACCAGCCATTAATGAAAAGAACCAGCCATTAATGAATCGGCCAACGCGCGGGGAGAGGCGGTTTGC
GTATTGGGCGCTCTTCCGCTTCCTCGCTCACTGACTCGCTGCGCTCGGTCGTTCGGCTGCGGCGAGCGGT
ATCAGCTCACTCAAAGGCGGTAATACGGTTATCCACAGAATCAGGGGATAACGCAGGAAAGAACATGTGA
GCAAAAGGCCAGCAAAAGGCCAGGAACCGTAAAAAGGCCGCGTTGCTGGCGTTTTTCCATAGGCTCCGCC
CCCCTGACGAGCATCACAAAAATCGACGCTCAAGTCAGAGGTGGCGAAACCCGACAGGACTATAAAGATA
CCAGGCGTTTCCCCCTGGAAGCTCCCTCGTGCGCTCTCCTGTTCCGACCCTGCCGCTTACCGGATACCTG
TCCGCCTTTCTCCCTTCGGGAAGCGTGGCGCTTTCTCATAGCTCACGCTGTAGGTATCTCAGTTCGGTGT
AGGTCGTTCGCTCCAAGCTGGGCTGTGTGCACGAACCCCCCGTTCAGCCCGACCGCTGCGCCTTATCCGG
TAACTATCGTCTTGAGTCCAACCCGGTAAGACACGACTTATCGCCACTGGCAGCAGCCACTGGTAACAGG
ATTAGCAGAGCGAGGTATGTAGGCGGTGCTACAGAGTTCTTGAAGTGGTGGCCTAACTACGGCTACACTA
GAAGAACAGTATTTGGTATCTGCGCTCTGCTGAAGCCAGTTACCTTCGGAAAAAGAGTTGGTAGCTCTTG
ATCCGGCAAACAAACCACCGCTGGTAGCGGTGGTTTTTTTGTTTGCAAGCAGCAGATTACGCGCAGAAAA
AAAGGATCTCAAGAAGATCCTTTGATCTTTTCTACGGGGTCTGACGCTCAGTGGAACGAAAACTCACGTT
AAGGGATTTTGGTCATGAGATTATCAAAAAGGATCTTCACCTAGATCCTTTTAAATTAAAAATGAAGTTT
TAAATCAATCTAAAGTATATATGAGTAAACTTGGTCTGACAGTTACCAATGCTTAATCAGTGAGGCACCT
ATCTCAGCGATCTGTCTATTTCGTTCATCCATAGTTGCCTGACTCCCCGTCGTGTAGATAACTACGATAC
GGGAGGGCTTACCATCTGGCCCCAGTGCTGCAATGATACCGCGAGACCCACGCTCACCGGCTCCAGATTT
ATCAGCAATAAACCAGCCAGCCGGAAGGGCCGAGCGCAGAAGTGGTCCTGCAACTTTATCCGCCTCCATC
CAGTCTATTAATTGTTGCCGGGAAGCTAGAGTAAGTAGTTCGCCAGTTAATAGTTTGCGCAACGTTGTTG
CCATTGCTACAGGCATCGTGGTGTCACGCTCGTCGTTTGGTATGGCTTCATTCAGCTCCGGTTCCCAACG
ATCAAGGCGAGTTACATGATCCCCCATGTTGTGCAAAAAAGCGGTTAGCTCCTTCGGTCCTCCGATCGTT
GTCAGAAGTAAGTTGGCCGCAGTGTTATCACTCATGGTTATGGCAGCACTGCATAATTCTCTTACTGTCA
TGCCATCCGTAAGATGCTTTTCTGTGACTGGTGAGTACTCAACCAAGTCATTCTGAGAATAGTGTATGCG
GCGACCGAGTTGCTCTTGCCCGGCGTCAATACGGGATAATACCGCGCCACATAGCAGAACTTTAAAAGTG
CTCATCATTGGAAAACGTTCTTCGGGGCGAAAACTCTCAAGGATCTTACCGCTGTTGAGATCCAGTTCGA
TGTAACCCACTCGTGCACCCAACTGATCTTCAGCATCTTTTACTTTCACCAGCGTTTCTGGGTGAGCAAA
AACAGGAAGGCAAAATGCCGCAAAAAAGGGAATAAGGGCGACACGGAAATGTTGAATACTCATACTCTTC
CTTTTTCAATATTATTGAAGCATTTATCAGGGTTATTGTCTCATGAGCGGATACATATTTGAATGTATTT
AGAAAAATAAACAAATAGGGGTTCCGCGCACATTTCCCCGAAAAGTGCCACCTGAC
